>Addgene plasmid #152891 | pGBW-m4134315 | addgene full sequence | sequence record 318500 | Addgene NGS Result
CGTTACATAACTTACGGTAAATGGCCCGCCTGGCTGACCGCCCAACGACCCCCGCCCATTGACGTCAATA
ATGACGTATGTTCCCATAGTAACGCCAATAGGGACTTTCCATTGACGTCAATGGGTGGAGTATTTACGGT
AAACTGCCCACTTGGCAGTACATCAAGTGTATCATATGCCAAGTACGCCCCCTATTGACGTCAATGACGG
TAAATGGCCCGCCTGGCATTATGCCCAGTACATGACCTTATGGGACTTTCCTACTTGGCAGTACATCTAC
GTATTAGTCATCGCTATTACCATGCTGATGCGGTTTTGGCAGTACATCAATGGGCGTGGATAGCGGTTTG
ACTCACGGGGATTTCCAAGTCTCCACCCCATTGACGTCAATGGGAGTTTGTTTTGGCACCAAAATCAACG
GGACTTTCCAAAATGTCGTAACAACTCCGCCCCATTGACGCAAATGGGCGGTAGGCGTGTACGGTGGGAG
GTCTATATAAGCAGAGCTGGTTTAGTGAACCGTCAGATCAGATCTTTGTCGATCCTACCATCCACTCGAC
ACACCCGCCAGCGGCCGCCACCATGAGTCAAGCGTGGCAACCGGGTGTTGCTATGCCTAATCTTTACAAA
ATGCAAAGAATGCTATTAGAAAAGTGTGACCTTCAAAATTATGGTGATAGTGCAACATTACCTAAAGGCA
TAATGATGAATGTCGCAAAATATACTCAACTGTGTCAATATTTAAACACATTAACATTAGCTGTACCCTA
TAATATGAGAGTTATACATTTTGGTGCTGGTTCTGATAAAGGAGTTGCACCAGGTACAGCTGTTTTAAGA
CAGTGGTTGCCTACGGGTACGCTGCTTGTCGATTCAGATCTTAATGACTTTGTCTCTGATGCAGATTCAA
CTTTGATTGGTGATTGTGCAACTGTACATACAGCTAATAAATGGGATCTCATTATTAGTGATATGTACGA
CCCTAAGACTAAAAATGTTACAAAAGAAAATGACTCTAAAGAGGGTTTTTTCACTTACATTTGTGGGTTT
ATACAACAAAAGCTAGCTCTTGGAGGTTCCGTGGCTATAAAGATAACAGAACATTCTTGGAATGCTGATC
TTTATAAGCTCATGGGACACTTCGCATGGTGGACAGCCTTTGTTACTAATGTGAATGCGTCATCATCTGA
AGCATTTTTAATTGGATGTAATTATCTTGGCAAACCACGCGAACAAATAGATGGTTATGTCATGCATGCA
AATTACATATTTTGGAGGAATACAAATCCAATTCAGTTGTCTTCCTATTCTTTATTTGACATGAGTAAAT
TTCCCCTTAAATTAAGGGGTACTGCTGTTATGTCTTTAAAAGAAGGTCAAATCAATGATATGATTTTATC
TCTTCTTAGTAAAGGTAGACTTATAATTAGAGAAAACAACAGAGTTGTTATTTCTAGTGATGTTCTTGTT
AACGAAAACCTTTACTTTCAGTCGTACCCCTATGACGTACCAGATTATGCGTAAGCTAGCTTGACTGACT
GAGATACAGCGTACCTTCAGCTCACAGACATGATAAGATACATTGATGAGTTTGGACAAACCACAACTAG
AATGCAGTGAAAAAAATGCTTTATTTGTGAAATTTGTGATGCTATTGCTTTATTTGTAACCATTATAAGC
TGCAATAAACAAGTTAACAACAACAATTGCATTCATTTTATGTTTCAGGTTCAGGGGGAGGTGTGGGAGG
TTTTTTAAAGCAAGTAAAACCTCTACAAATGTGGTATTGGCCCATCTCTATCGGTATCGTAGCATAACCC
CTTGGGGCCTCTAAACGGGTCTTGAGGGGTTTTTTGTGCCCCTCGGGCCGGATTGCTATCTACCGGCATT
GGCGCAGAAAAAAATGCCTGATGCGACGCTGCGCGTCTTATACTCCCACATATGCCAGATTCAGCAACGG
ATACGGCTTCCCCAACTTGCCCACTTCCATACGTGTCCTCCTTACCAGAAATTTATCCTTAAGGTCGTCA
GCTATCCTGCAGGCGATCTCTCGATTTCGATCAAGACATTCCTTTAATGGTCTTTTCTGGACACCACTAG
GGGTCAGAAGTAGTTCATCAAACTTTCTTCCCTCCCTAATCTCATTGGTTACCTTGGGCTATCGAAACTT
AATTAACCAGTCAAGTCAGCTACTTGGCGAGATCGACTTGTCTGGGTTTCGACTACGCTCAGAATTGCGT
CAGTCAAGTTCGATCTGGTCCTTGCTATTGCACCCGTTCTCCGATTACGAGTTTCATTTAAATCATGTGA
GCAAAAGGCCAGCAAAAGGCCAGGAACCGTAAAAAGGCCGCGTTGCTGGCGTTTTTCCATAGGCTCCGCC
CCCCTGACGAGCATCACAAAAATCGACGCTCAAGTCAGAGGTGGCGAAACCCGACAGGACTATAAAGATA
CCAGGCGTTTCCCCCTGGAAGCTCCCTCGTGCGCTCTCCTGTTCCGACCCTGCCGCTTACCGGATACCTG
TCCGCCTTTCTCCCTTCGGGAAGCGTGGCGCTTTCTCATAGCTCACGCTGTAGGTATCTCAGTTCGGTGT
AGGTCGTTCGCTCCAAGCTGGGCTGTGTGCACGAACCCCCCGTTCAGCCCGACCGCTGCGCCTTATCCGG
TAACTATCGTCTTGAGTCCAACCCGGTAAGACACGACTTATCGCCACTGGCAGCAGCCACTGGTAACAGG
ATTAGCAGAGCGAGGTATGTAGGCGGTGCTACAGAGTTCTTGAAGTGGTGGCCTAACTACGGCTACACTA
GAAGAACAGTATTTGGTATCTGCGCTCTGCTGAAGCCAGTTACCTTCGGAAAAAGAGTTGGTAGCTCTTG
ATCCGGCAAACAAACCACCGCTGGTAGCGGTGGTTTTTTTGTTTGCAAGCAGCAGATTACGCGCAGAAAA
AAAGGATCTCAAGAAGATCCTTTGATCTTTTCTACGGGGTCTGACGCTCAGTGGAACGAAAACTCACGTT
AAGGGATTTTGGTCATGAGATTATCAAAAAGGATCTTCACCTAGATCCTTTTAAATTAAAAATGAAGTTT
TAAATCAATCTAAAGTATATATGAGTAAACTTGGTCTGACAGTTACCAATGCTTAATCAGTGAGGCACCT
ATCTCAGCGATCTGTCTATTTCGTTCATCCATAGTTGCATTTAAATTTCCGAACTCTCCAAGGCCCTCGT
CGGAAAATCTTCAAACCTTTCGTCCGATCCATCTTGCAGGCTACCTCTCGAACGAACTATCGCAAGTCTC
TTGGCCGGCCTTGCGCCTTGGCTATTGCTTGGCAGCGCCTATCGCCAGGTATTACTCCAATCCCGAATAT
CCGAGATCGGGATCACCCGAGAGAAGTTCAACCTACATCCTCAATCCCGATCTATCCGAGATCCGAGGAA
TATCGAAATCGGGGCGCGCCTGGTGTACCGAGAACGATCCTCTCAGTGCGAGTCTCGACGATCCATATCG
TTGCTTGGCAGTCAGCCAGTCGGAATCCAGCTTGGGACCCAGGAAGTCCAATCGTCAGATATTGTACTCA
AGCCTGGTCACGGCAGCGTACCGATCTGTTTAAACCTAGATATTGATAGTCTGATCGGTCAACGTATAAT
CGAGTCCTAGCTTTTGCAAACATCTATCAAGAGACAGGATCAGCAGGAGGCTTTCGCATGAGTATTCAAC
ATTTCCGTGTCGCCCTTATTCCCTTTTTTGCGGCATTTTGCCTTCCTGTTTTTGCTCACCCAGAAACGCT
GGTGAAAGTAAAAGATGCTGAAGATCAGTTGGGTGCGCGAGTGGGTTACATCGAACTGGATCTCAACAGC
GGTAAGATCCTTGAGAGTTTTCGCCCCGAAGAACGCTTTCCAATGATGAGCACTTTTAAAGTTCTGCTAT
GTGGCGCGGTATTATCCCGTATTGACGCCGGGCAAGAGCAACTCGGTCGCCGCATACACTATTCTCAGAA
TGACTTGGTTGAGTATTCACCAGTCACAGAAAAGCATCTTACGGATGGCATGACAGTAAGAGAATTATGC
AGTGCTGCCATAACCATGAGTGATAACACTGCGGCCAACTTACTTCTGACAACGATTGGAGGACCGAAGG
AGCTAACCGCTTTTTTGCACAACATGGGGGATCATGTAACTCGCCTTGATCGTTGGGAACCGGAGCTGAA
TGAAGCCATACCAAACGACGAGCGTGACACCACGATGCCTGTAGCAATGGCAACAACCTTGCGTAAACTA
TTAACTGGCGAACTACTTACTCTAGCTTCCCGGCAACAGTTGATAGACTGGATGGAGGCGGATAAAGTTG
CAGGACCACTTCTGCGCTCGGCCCTTCCGGCTGGCTGGTTTATTGCTGATAAATCTGGAGCCGGTGAGCG
TGGGTCTCGCGGTATCATTGCAGCACTGGGGCCAGATGGTAAGCCCTCCCGTATCGTAGTTATCTACACG
ACGGGGAGTCAGGCAACTATGGATGAACGAAATAGACAGATCGCTGAGATAGGTGCCTCACTGATTAAGC
ATTGGTAACCGATTCTAGGTGCATTGGCGCAGAAAAAAATGCCTGATGCGACGCTGCGCGTCTTATACTC
CCACATATGCCAGATTCAGCAACGGATACGGCTTCCCCAACTTGCCCACTTCCATACGTGTCCTCCTTAC
CAGAAATTTATCCTTAAGATCCCGAATCGTTTAAACTCGACTCTGGCTCTATCGAATCTCCGTCGTTTCG
AGCTTACGCGAACAGCCGTGGCGCTCATTTGCTCGTCGGGCATCGAATCTCGTCAGCTATCGTCAGCTTA
CCTTTTTGGCAGCGATCGCGGCTCCCGACATCTTGGACCATTAGCTCCACAGGTATCTTCTTCCCTCTAG
TGGTCATAACAGCAGCTTCAGCTACCTCTCAATTCAAAAAACCCCTCAAGACCCGTTTAGAGGCCCCAAG
GGGTTATGCTATCAATCGTTGCGTTACACACACAAAAAACCAACACACATCCATCTTCGATGGATAGCGA
TTTTATTATCTAACTGCTGATCGAGTGTAGCCAGATCTAGTAATCAATTACGGGGTCATTAGTTCATAGC
CCATATATGGAGTTCCG
Features (pLannotate 1.2.2; 17 found; start..end, strand, type, name):
      1..304     +  enhancer       CMV enhancer: human cytomegalovirus immediate early enhancer
    377..394     -  promoter       CMV promoter (fragment): human cytomegalovirus (CMV) immediate early promoter
    457..508     +  promoter       CMVd2 promoter: truncated human cytomegalovirus (CMV) immediate early promoter that yields moderately reduced expression relative to the full-length promoter
    535..1470    +  CDS            rep (fragment): R1AB_IBVK - Protein inferred from homology: Swiss-Prot protein existence level 3. NendoU is a Mn(2+)-dependent, uridylate-specific enzyme, which leaves 2'-3'-cyclic phosphates 5' to the cleaved bond. From Avian infectious bronchitis virus (strain KB8523) (IBV).
   1574..1695    -  polyA_signal   SV40 poly(A) signal: SV40 polyadenylation signal
   1718..1787    -  CDS            large T antigen (fragment): large T antigen from SV40 (simian virus 40)
   1810..1856    +  terminator     T7 terminator: transcription terminator for bacteriophage T7 RNA polymerase
   1886..2022    +  terminator     rrnG terminator: transcription terminator from the E. coli ribosomal RNA rrnG operon (Albrechtsen et al., 1991)
   2067..2138    +  misc_feature   3' β-globin insulator: insulator downstream of the human β-globin locus (Farrell et al., 2002)
   2364..2952    -  rep_origin     ori: high-copy-number ColE1/pMB1/pBR322/pUC origin of replication
   3124..3188    -  CDS            bla(M) (fragment): β-lactamase lacking the signal sequence; bla(M); allows cytosolic expression of β-lactamase
   3698..4558    +  CDS            AmpR: β-lactamase; bla; confers resistance to ampicillin, carbenicillin, and related antibiotics
   4571..4707    +  terminator     rrnG terminator: transcription terminator from the E. coli ribosomal RNA rrnG operon (Albrechtsen et al., 1991)
   4859..4930    +  misc_feature   5' β-globin insulator: insulator upstream of the human β-globin locus (Farrell et al., 2002)
   4935..4981    -  terminator     T7 terminator: transcription terminator for bacteriophage T7 RNA polymerase
   4999..5047    -  polyA_signal   poly(A) signal: synthetic polyadenylation signal
   5078..5127    +  enhancer       CMV enhancer (fragment): human cytomegalovirus immediate early enhancer
