[The description below was written by a language model from this plasmid's Addgene catalogue record and pLannotate feature annotations shown in this document.]
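Description:
pGBW-m4134315 is a mammalian expression plasmid built on the pTwist_CMV_6 backbone that carries the wild-type SARS-CoV-2 2'-O-ribose methyltransferase, a mature cleavage product of the ORF1ab replicase polyprotein (commonly called nsp16). The sequenced plasmid is about 5.1 kb. It is maintained in E. coli at high copy through a ColE1/pUC-type origin and selected with ampicillin via the AmpR β-lactamase gene.

The roughly 0.9 kb insert sits downstream of the human cytomegalovirus immediate early enhancer and promoter, which drive strong constitutive transcription in transfected mammalian cells, and is followed by an SV40 polyadenylation signal. According to the catalogue record, the backbone supplies a C-terminal tag consisting of a TEV protease cleavage site followed by an HA epitope, allowing immunodetection or pull-down of the protein and removal of the tag. These tag elements are not individually annotated in the feature table. The automated annotation labels the coding region as a fragment of the avian infectious bronchitis virus replicase polyprotein, with a NendoU description. This reflects a homology match to a related coronavirus ORF1ab entry rather than the actual identity of the insert, which the depositor gives as the SARS-CoV-2 methyltransferase.

The backbone also contains insulating elements around the expression and selection units: T7 and rrnG transcription terminators, a synthetic poly(A) signal upstream of the CMV enhancer, and short 5' and 3' β-globin insulator sequences, which presumably limit read-through between modules. The stated purpose is expression of this viral enzyme in mammalian cells. The record does not specify particular downstream applications.
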