Addgene plasmid #152891: pGBW-m4134315
Purpose: Mammalian expression plasmid for SARS-CoV-2 2'-O-ribose methyltransferase
Depositing lab: Ginkgo Bioworks & Benjie Chen. Depositing organization: Ginkgo Bioworks.
Backbone
  Vector backbone: pTwist_CMV_6
  Backbone size w/o insert (bp): 4180
  Vector type: Mammalian Expression
Growth in bacteria
  Bacterial resistance: Ampicillin, 100 μg/mL
  Growth temperature: 37°C
  Growth strain: DH5alpha
  Copy number: High Copy
Gene/Insert
  Gene/Insert name: SARS-CoV-2 2'-O-ribose methyltransferase
  Species: Severe acute respiratory syndrome coronavirus 2
  Insert size (bp): 887
  Mutation: wt
  Entrez Gene: ORF1ab (a.k.a. GU280_gp01)
  Promoter: CMV
  Tag / fusion protein: Cleavable TEV;HA (C terminal on backbone)
  Cloning method: Unknown
Resource information
  A portion of this plasmid was derived from a plasmid made by: GinkgoBioworks
Depositor comments: NCBI reference sequence: YP_009725311.1
How to cite: pGBW-m4134315 was a gift from Ginkgo Bioworks & Benjie Chen (Addgene plasmid # 152891 ; http://n2t.net/addgene:152891 ; RRID:Addgene_152891)
